>Addgene plasmid #79652 | pEMS2044 | depositor full sequence | sequence record 159171 | pEMS2044 sequence 7032 bps
CCTTAATTAGGCTGCGCGCTCGCTCGCTCACTGAGGCCGCCCGGGCAAAGCCCGGGCGTCGGGCGACCTT
TGGTCGCCCGGCCTCAGTGAGCGAGCGAGCGCGCAGAGAGGGAGTGGCCAACTCCATCACTAGGGGTTCC
TTGTAGTTAATGATTAACCCGCCATGCTACTTATCTACGTAGCCATGCTCTAGGAAGATCGGAATTCCCT
AGGCCGGCCACGCGTTGAGTAACTTAGTTATGAATAAATAAATAGTGCAATGTAAAAATATTAGACCCTA
AGTTCAATTTATAAAATGAAGATTTTTATATAAAAATTACGGTCAAGGTGTCATATTTTAATTATATTTC
TCAAAGAAAGATGATTCATTTGATATAACTAATTATAAGTTTCATATCCTACGTGTTGATGACCACACAG
AAACTTTAAGACATATAATAGCCAAATATGAATCTACTCTTCCTTGCCAAATGAAGCAATGATGTTCTGC
CAGCCAAACTAACAGGAAGCATGTGAAATGAACACAGAAGCAAACAGGACTTACACTGCCTAAGGGAAAG
TCAGCAAGATGGCAGTTTCAATCATTTGGAATAATACTAAAGCAGCCTTAGGCTTTTCTCAGAATGGAAA
CATGTCACTATTACTGCAATATTTCAACAAATCAGAATGCAGAGAAAAGAACACTTATGCAACCACATCT
TGGAAGGGCACTTTACTCAACATTTAAGTGGAAAACAATTATAAAGAAATTTCAGAAAAACTGTCAGTGA
ACATAAATGACTCAGGGAAAAATGTTTTTTCTTCCAAAGTGCTTAATAGATTTTTCAAAAGCTTACCACT
TAGAAACAATTTCCTTATATATTCTCCTTAAGGAATTATTAATATAAAGACAAATTTATATAAAGAGGTA
AGTGAAAAGTTTGATATTCAGGTTGCCGGTAAGAAATGCTCATTTTTCCCCAGTACAGTACTATTACTTT
GGAAGGTTTGATCAAAGGGAATAAGCTTTCACAACATTTATATAGGAAGTTAAAAAATACTTCAAATATT
TTGGGAACTTACCTAATCAGGATACTTTTAGCATGTGTCTAGTCATGTAGCCATCTTTGGTCAATCATCA
AAAAATCAAAGGGAAATTGGCATGACTCAACCCTAACTTTAATACCGCATGATTGTGTCGTGTAAGCTTG
TTTTGTGTGAGAGCTGCTGTGGTTTTAGCAGAGAGATTAACAACCGGACCTAAGCTGGCCTCCAAACCTT
GCCCTGCTGATGCCTCAAGCTCTTTGAAGTCTGACCATCATACCTGGCAAAACAACAGTGGGAACTAGGA
TGGTGTCAGATCTAATCAAATTGTTTGCTGCAGCATAGCTAACTATGGGGTTCACTAATTGGCCCAATTG
CGGATTATACCTTTTGCTACAGATTCAAGACAATAATTTAGTTAAATGATGTTTTTTTTTTTCTTATCTC
TTCTAATTAAGATTCCAAAGTGGGAAGAAATAGGATTAGACAGATTCTCAAAACTGTGTTCTCCTTAAGG
TGGTATGCACTTTTGATAGGTTAACTATGGCATGTGAAATATATAAAGTGTAGTAAGTATTAAACCAACT
TCTGATGATTCTTTGAAACCTATGTAATGCTATTATATGCTGATATCACTTGAGAATAAAAGCATAAACA
TGAGAATGATAATATAATGAATATATCAAAATGTACACATGTAAAAAATTAGATTTCCATTGTTAAAAAA
TGTTAATTTGGGTTTATTTTTGACAACTGATTTAATCTAAATGAATAGATGCCTATGTTCAACTTTGATT
CTTGGGGATCGGAGGAGGGGACAGGGTGATTACCCAGAGAGGTAGCTGGCCAGCCTAAGGGCAGAGATCT
TGGGGCCCTAGTGCCCGAAGGTGCGGAGGAGCGCACTCGGCAAGACTAGTTTCCTGGGGATCGACTCTAC
GCCATACAGGACGGCGGCCCAGGCTGGACCGGGCCGGGCTAGAGCAGTCACAGGCCGGGCCAAGGAAGGC
CAAAGCAGGGGTTGGAGCCGGCCGGACCCTGGGTGGGGAGAAGCAGGCTCCCGCCCGGCCGGAAAACTAG
TCGGCGCAGAGCTGTGCCCAACTCTAGCCGCCATGACGTCACGCGGGCCGGGCAGCCAATGAGGACGGCG
CTGGCGTGGATATTAAGGAAAGTTAGCGCCTGCCTGAGCACCCTCTTTTCTTATCATTGACATTTAAACT
CTGGGGCAGGTCCTCGCGTAGAACGCGGCTGTCAGGCGCGCCGAAGTTGGTCGTGAGGCACTGGGCAGGT
AAGTATCAAGGTTACAAGACAGGTTTAAGGAGACCAATAGAAACTGGGCTTGTCGAGACAGAGAAGACTC
TTGCGTTTCTGATAGGCACCTATTGGTCTTACTGACATCCACTTTGCCTTTCTCTCCACAGGTGTCCACT
CCCAGGCGGCCGCCACCATGGTGAGCAAGGGCGAGGAGCTGTTCACCGGGGTGGTGCCCATCCTGGTCGA
GCTGGACGGCGACGTAAACGGCCACAAGTTCAGCGTGTCCGGCGAGGGCGAGGGCGATGCCACCTACGGC
AAGCTGACCCTGAAGTTCATCTGCACCACCGGCAAGCTGCCCGTGCCCTGGCCCACCCTCGTGACCACCT
TCACCTACGGCGTGCAGTGCTTCGCCCGCTACCCCGACCACATGAAGCAGCACGACTTCTTCAAGTCCGC
CATGCCCGAAGGCTACGTCCAGGAGCGCACCATCTTCTTCAAGGACGACGGCAACTACAAGACCCGCGCC
GAGGTGAAGTTCGAGGGCGACACCCTGGTGAACCGCATCGAGCTGAAGGGCATCGACTTCAAGGAGGACG
GCAACATCCTGGGGCACAAGCTGGAGTACAACTACAACAGCCACAAGGTCTATATCACCGCCGACAAGCA
GAAGAACGGCATCAAGGTGAACTTCAAGACCCGCCACAACATCGAGGACGGCAGCGTGCAGCTCGCCGAC
CACTACCAGCAGAACACCCCCATCGGCGACGGCCCCGTGCTGCTGCCCGACAACCACTACCTGAGCACCC
AGTCCGCCCTGAGCAAAGACCCCAACGAGAAGCGCGATCACATGGTCCTGCTGGAGTTCGTGACCGCCGC
CGGGATCACTCTCGGCATGGACGAGCTGTACAAGTAAGCGGCCGCGATCGCTCAACCTCTGGATTACAAA
ATTTGTGAAAGATTGACTGGTATTCTTAACTATGTTGCTCCTTTTACGCTATGTGGATACGCTGCTTTAA
TGCCTTTGTATCATGCTATTGCTTCCCGTATGGCTTTCATTTTCTCCTCCTTGTATAAATCCTGGTTGCT
GTCTCTTTATGAGGAGTTGTGGCCCGTTGTCAGGCAACGTGGCGTGGTGTGCACTGTGTTTGCTGACGCA
ACCCCCACTGGTTGGGGCATTGCCACCACCTGTCAGCTCCTTTCCGGGACTTTCGCTTTCCCCCTCCCTA
TTGCCACGGCGGAACTCATCGCCGCCTGCCTTGCCCGCTGCTGGACAGGGGCTCGGCTGTTGGGCACTGA
CAATTCCGTGGTGTTGTCGGGGAAATCATCGTCCTTTCCTTGGCTGCTCGCCTGTGTTGCCACCTGGATT
CTGCGCGGGACGTCCTTCTGCTACGTCCCTTCGGCCCTCAATCCAGCGGACCTTCCTTCCCGCGGCCTGC
TGCCGGCTCTGCGGCCTCTTCCGCGTCTTCGCCTTCGCCCTCAGACGAGTCGGATCTCCCTTTGGGCCGC
CTCCCCGCGATCGCAGACATGATAAGATACATTGATGAGTTTGGACAAACCACAACTAGAATGCAGTGAA
AAAAATGCTTTATTTGTGAAATTTGTGATGCTATTGCTTTATTTGTAACCATTATAAGCTGCAATAAACA
AGTTAACAACAACAATTGCATTCATTTTATGTTTCAGGTTCAGGGGGAGATGTGGGAGGTTTTTTAAAGC
AAGTAAAACCTCTACAAATGTGGTAGTCGAAATTCCCGATAAGGATCTTCCTAGAGCATGGCTACGTAGA
TAAGTAGCATGGCGGGTTAATCATTAACTACAAGGAACCCCTAGTGATGGAGTTGGCCACTCCCTCTCTG
CGCGCTCGCTCGCTCACTGAGGCCGGGCGACCAAAGGTCGCCCGACGCCCGGGCTTTGCCCGGGCGGCCT
CAGTGAGCGAGCGAGCGCGCAGCCTTAATTAACCTAATTCACTGGCCGTCGTTTTACAACGTCGTGACTG
GGAAAACCCTGGCGTTACCCAACTTAATCGCCTTGCAGCACATCCCCCTTTCGCCAGCTGGCGTAATAGC
GAAGAGGCCCGCACCGATCGCCCTTCCCAACAGTTGCGCAGCCTGAATGGCGAATGGG
[124 nt withheld, positions 4399-4522]
C
[91 nt withheld, positions 4524-4614]
A
[49 nt withheld, positions 4616-4664]
CCTTTGACGTTGGAGTCCACGTTCTTT
[37 nt withheld, positions 4692-4728]
ACCCTATCTCGGTCTATTCTTTTGATTTATAAGGGATTTTGCCGATTTCGGCCTATTGGTTAAAAAATGA
GCTGATTTAACAAAAATTTAACGCGAATTTTAACAAAATATTAACGCTTACAATTTAGGTGGCACTTTTC
GGGGAAATGTGCGCGGAACCCCTATTTGTTTATTTTTCTAAATACATTCAAATATGTATCCGCTCATGAG
ACAATAACCCTGATAAATGCTTCAATAATATTGAAAAAGGAAGAGTATGAGTATTCAACATTTCCGTGTC
GCCCTTATTCCCTTTTTTGCGGCATTTTGCCTTCCTGTTTTTGCTCACCCAGAAACGCTGGTGAAAGTAA
AAGATGCTGAAGATCAGTTGGGTGCACGAGTGGGTTACATCGAACTGGATCTCAACAGCGGTAAGATCCT
TGAGAGTTTTCGCCCCGAAGAACGTTTTCCAATGATGAGCACTTTTAAAGTTCTGCTATGTGGCGCGGTA
TTATCCCGTATTGACGCCGGGCAAGAGCAACTCGGTCGCCGCATACACTATTCTCAGAATGACTTGGTTG
AGTACTCACCAGTCACAGAAAAGCATCTTACGGATGGCATGACAGTAAGAGAATTATGCAGTGCTGCCAT
AACCATGAGTGATAACACTGCGGCCAACTTACTTCTGACAACGATCGGAGGACCGAAGGAGCTAACCGCT
TTTTTGCACAACATGGGGGATCATGTAACTCGCCTTGATCGTTGGGAACCGGAGCTGAATGAAGCCATAC
CAAACGACGAGCGTGACACCACGATGCCTGTAGCAATGGCAACAACGTTGCGCAAACTATTAACTGGCGA
ACTACTTACTCTAGCTTCCCGGCAACAATTAATAGACTGGATGGAGGCGGATAAAGTTGCAGGACCACTT
CTGCGCTCGGCCCTTCCGGCTGGCTGGTTTATTGCTGATAAATCTGGAGCCGGTGAGCGTGGGTCTCGCG
GTATCATTGCAGCACTGGGGCCAGATGGTAAGCCCTCCCGTATCGTAGTTATCTACACGACGGGGAGTCA
GGCAACTATGGATGAACGAAATAGACAGATCGCTGAGATAGGTGCCTCACTGATTAAGCATTGGTAACTG
TCAGACCAAGTTTACTCATATATACTTTAGATTGATTTAAAACTTCATTTTTAATTTAAAAGGATCTAGG
TGAAGATCCTTTTTGATAATCTCATGACCAAAATCCCTTAACGTGAGTTTTCGTTCCACTGAGCGTCAGA
CCCCGTAGAAAAGATCAAAGGATCTTCTTGAGATCCTTTTTTTCTGCGCGTAATCTGCTGCTTGCAAACA
AAAAAACCACCGCTACCAGCGGTGGTTTGTTTGCCGGATCAAGAGCTACCAACTCTTTTTCCGAAGGTAA
CTGGCTTCAGCAGAGCGCAGATACCAAATACTGTTCTTCTAGTGTAGCCGTAGTTAGGCCACCACTTCAA
GAACTCTGTAGCACCGCCTACATACCTCGCTCTGCTAATCCTGTTACCAGTGGCTGCTGCCAGTGGCGAT
AAGTCGTGTCTTACCGGGTTGGACTCAAGACGATAGTTACCGGATAAGGCGCAGCGGTCGGGCTGAACGG
GGGGTTCGTGCACACAGCCCAGCTTGGAGCGAACGACCTACACCGAACTGAGATACCTACAGCGTGAGCT
ATGAGAAAGCGCCACGCTTCCCGAAGGGAGAAAGGCGGACAGGTATCCGGTAAGCGGCAGGGTCGGAACA
GGAGAGCGCACGAGGGAGCTTCCAGGGGGAAACGCCTGGTATCTTTATAGTCCTGTCGGGTTTCGCCACC
TCTGACTTGAGCGTCGATTTTTGTGATGCTCGTCAGGGGGGCGGAGCCTATGGAAAAACGCCAGCAACGC
GGCCTTTTTACGGTTCCTGGCCTTTTGCTGGCCTTTTGCTCACATGTTCTTTCCTGCGTTATCCCCTGAT
TCTGTGGATAACCGTATTACCGCCTTTGAGTGAGCTGATACCGCTCGCCGCAGCCGAACGACCGAGCGCA
GCGAGTCAGTGAGCGAGGAAGCGGAAGAGCGCCCAATACGCAAACCGCCTCTCCCCGCGCGTTGGCCGAT
TCATTAATGCAGCTGGCACGACAGGTTTCCCGACTGGAAAGCGGGCAGTGAGCGCAACGCAATTAATGTG
AGTTAGCTCACTCATTAGGCACCCCAGGCTTTACACTTTATGCTTCCGGCTCGTATGTTGTGTGGAATTG
TGAGCGGATAACAATTTCACACAGGAAACAGCTATGACCATGATTACGCCAGATTTAATTAAGG
Features (pLannotate 1.2.2; 16 found; start..end, strand, type, name):
     11..141     -  repeat_region  AAV2 ITR (fragment): inverted terminal repeat of adeno-associated virus serotype 2 inverted
   2309..2441    +  intron         chimeric intron: chimera between introns from human β-globin and immunoglobulin heavy chain genes
   2468..3187    +  CDS            EmGFP: Emerald GFP mammalian codon-optimized
   3202..3788    +  misc_feature   WPRE: woodchuck hepatitis virus posttranscriptional regulatory element
   3803..3924    -  polyA_signal   SV40 poly(A) signal: SV40 polyadenylation signal
   3947..4015    -  CDS            large T antigen (fragment): large T antigen from SV40 (simian virus 40)
   4093..4223    +  repeat_region  AAV2 ITR (fragment): inverted terminal repeat of adeno-associated virus serotype 2 inverted
   4237..4394    +  CDS            lacZα (fragment): LacZα fragment of β-galactosidase; lacZ fragment
   4399..4827    +  rep_origin     f1 ori (sequence partly withheld): f1 bacteriophage origin of replication; arrow indicates direction of (+) strand synthesis
   4880..4984    +  promoter       AmpR promoter: bla
   4985..5845    +  CDS            AmpR: β-lactamase; bla; confers resistance to ampicillin, carbenicillin, and related antibiotics
   6016..6604    +  rep_origin     ori: high-copy-number ColE1/pMB1/pBR322/pUC origin of replication
   6787..6879    +  CDS            lacI (fragment): lac repressor; lacI; The lac repressor binds to the lac operator to inhibit transcription in E. coli. This inhibition can be relieved by adding lactose or isopropyl-β-D-thiogalactopyranoside (IPTG).
   6892..6913    +  protein_bind   CAP binding site: CAP binding activates transcription in the presence of cAMP. E. coli catabolite activator protein
   6928..6958    +  promoter       lac promoter: promoter for the E. coli lac operon
   6966..6982    +  protein_bind   lac operator: The lac repressor binds to the lac operator to inhibit transcription in E. coli. This inhibition can be relieved by adding lactose or isopropyl-β-D-thiogalactopyranoside (IPTG). lac repressor encoded by lacI
