[The description below was written by a language model from this plasmid's Addgene catalogue record and pLannotate feature annotations shown in this document.]
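Description:
pEMS2044 is a single-stranded AAV (ssAAV2-based) genome plasmid of about 7 kb, used to package a reporter cassette into recombinant AAV. Two AAV2 inverted terminal repeats flank the payload and provide the cis signals needed for replication and encapsidation of the intervening DNA when rep, cap and helper functions are supplied separately. Outside the ITRs lies a pUC-type bacterial backbone with a ColE1/pMB1-family origin, an f1 phage origin, the ampicillin resistance gene with its own promoter, and remnants of the lac region (lacZα and lacI fragments, CAP site, lac promoter and operator). Although the annotated origin is a high-copy type, the catalogue lists the plasmid as low copy and names a recombination-tolerant strain as host, consistent with the known instability of ITRs in E. coli.

The payload is Ple255, a human PAX6 MiniPromoter recorded as being built on the PAX6 HS234Z enhancer, with an insert size of roughly 2 kb. The automated feature table does not annotate this element. The unannotated stretch between the left ITR and the chimeric intron is where it would be expected, but the depositor refers users to the annotated GenBank file for its exact position. Downstream come a chimeric β-globin/immunoglobulin intron, which promotes splicing-enhanced expression, a mammalian codon-optimised Emerald GFP coding sequence, a WPRE to increase transcript stability and expression, and an SV40 polyadenylation signal with an adjoining fragment of large T antigen sequence.

The construct was made to test whether compact PAX6 regulatory sequences can drive restricted, cell-type-selective reporter expression from rAAV. The associated work examined this in the adult mouse retina.
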