Addgene plasmid #79652: pEMS2044
Purpose: ssAAV genome with Ple255 (PAX6 MiniPromoter) driving an emerald GFP (EmGFP) reporter. Contains WPRE
Depositing lab: Elizabeth Simpson. Depositing organization: University of British Columbia. Publication: PAX6 MiniPromoters drive restricted expression from rAAV in the adult mouse retina. Hickmott JW, Chen CY, Arenillas DJ, Korecki AJ, Lam SL, Molday LL, Bonaguro RJ, Zhou M, Chou AY, Mathelier A, Boye SL, Hauswirth WW, Molday RS, Wasserman WW, Simpson EM. Mol Ther Methods Clin Dev. 2016 Aug 10;3:16051. doi: 10.1038/mtm.2016.51. eCollection 2016. PubMed 27556059.
Backbone
  Vector backbone: ssAAV2
  Backbone size w/o insert (bp): 4972
  Total vector size (bp): 7021
  Vector type: AAV
Growth in bacteria
  Bacterial resistance: Ampicillin, 100 μg/mL
  Growth temperature: 30°C
  Growth strain: NEB Stable
  Copy number: Low Copy
Gene/Insert
  Gene/Insert name: ssAAV Ple255-EmGFP WPRE (alt name: Ple255 (PAX6 HS234Z Enhancer))
  Species: H. sapiens (human)
  Insert size (bp): 2063
  Promoter: PAX6 HS234Z Enhancer
  Cloning method: Restriction Enzyme; 5′ cloning site See map (unknown if destroyed); 3′ cloning site See map (unknown if destroyed)
  Sequencing primers: 5′ M13pUC-rev; 3′ EBV-rev
Terms and licenses: Academic/Nonprofit Terms; Industry Terms: Not Available to Industry
Depositor comments: Please see the annotated GenBank file and the additional image file for the specific location of the minipromoter in this plasmid.
How to cite: pEMS2044 was a gift from Elizabeth Simpson (Addgene plasmid # 79652 ; http://n2t.net/addgene:79652 ; RRID:Addgene_79652)
