>Addgene plasmid #79652 | pEMS2044 | addgene partial sequence | sequence record 159169 | M13pUC-Rev 5'-AGCGGATAACAATTTCACACAGG-3'
GATTTAATTAAGGCCTTAATTAGGCTGCGCGCTCGCTCGCTCACTGAGGCCGCCCGGGCAAAGCCCGGGC
GTCGGGCGACCTTTGGTCGCCCGGCCTCAGTGAGCGAGCGAGCGCGCAGAGAGGGAGTGGCCAACTCCAT
CACTAGGGGTTCCTTGTAGTTAATGATTAACCCGCCATGCTACTTATCTACGTAGCCATGCTCTAGGAAG
ATCGGAATTCCCTAGGCCGGCCACGCGTTGAGTAACTTAGTTATGAATAAATAAATAGTGCAATGTAAAA
ATATTAGACCCTAAGTTCAATTTATAAAATGAAGATTTTTATATAAAAATTACGGTCAAGGTGTCATATT
TTAATTATATTTCTCAAAGAAAGATGATTCATTTGATATAACTAATTATAAGTTTCATATCCTACGTGTT
GATGACCACACAGAAACTTTAAGACATATAATAGCCAAATATGAATCTACTCTTCCTTGCCAAATGAAGC
AATGATGTTCTGCCAGCCAAACTAACAGGAAGCATGTGAAATGAACACAGAAGCAAACAGGACTTACACT
GCCTAAGGGAAAGTCAGCAAGATGGCAGTTTCAATCATTTGGAATAATACTAAAGCAGCCTTAGGCTTTT
CTCAGAATGGAAACATGTCACTATTACTGCAATATTTCAACAAATCAGAATGCAGAGAAAAGAACACTTA
TGCA
