>Addgene plasmid #79652 | pEMS2044 | addgene partial sequence | sequence record 159170 | EGFP-N 5'-CGTCGCCGTCCAGCTCGACCAG-3'
CTCGCCCTTGCTCACCATGGTGGCGGCCGCCTGGGAGTGGACACCTGTGGAGAGAAAGGCAAAGTGGATG
TCAGTAAGACCAATAGGTGCCTATCAGAAACGCAAGAGTCTTCTCTGTCTCGACAAGCCCAGTTTCTATT
GGTCTCCTTAAACCTGTCTTGTAACCTTGATACTTACCTGCCCAGTGCCTCACGACCAACTTCGGCGCGC
CTGACAGCCGCGTTCTACGCGAGGACCTGCCCCAGAGTTTAAATGTCAATGATAAGAAAAGAGGGTGCTC
AGGCAGGCGCTAACTTTCCTTAATATCCACGCCAGCGCCGTCCTCATTGGCTGCCCGGCCCGCGTGACGT
CATGGCGGCTAGAGTTGGGCACAGCTCTGCGCCGACTAGTTTTCCGGCCGGGCGGGAGCCTGCTTCTCCC
CACCCAGGGTCCGGCCGGCTCCAACCCCTGCTTTGGCCTTCCTTGGCCCGGCCTGTGACTGCTCTAGCCC
GGCCCGGTCCAGCCTGGGCCGCCGTCCTGTATGGCGTAGAGTCGATCCCCAGGAAACTAGTCTTGCCGAG
TGCGCTCCTCCGCACCTTCGGGCACTAGGGCCCCAAGATCTCTGCCCTTAGGCTGGCCAGCTACCTCTCT
GGGTAATCACCCTGTCCCCTCCTCCGATCCCCAAGAATCAAAGTTGAACATAGGCATCTATTCATTTAGA
TTAAATCAGTTGTCAAAAATAAACCCAAATTAACATTTTTTAACAATGGAAATCTAATTTTTTACATGTG
TACATTTTGATATATTCATTATATTATCATTCTCATGTTTATGCTTTTATTCTCAAGTGATATCAGCATA
TAATAGCATTACATAGGTTTCAAAGAATCATCAGAAGTTGGTTTAATACTTACTACACTTTATATATTTC
ACATGCCATAGTTAACCTATCAAAAGTGCATACCACC
